>Addgene plasmid #238221 | pET156P CFAP36 [A123E]-3C-muGFP-10His (Sus scrofa) | addgene full sequence | sequence record 473422 | Addgene NGS Result
TTCTTGAAGACGAAAGGGCCTCGTGATACGCCTATTTTTATAGGTTAATGTCATGATAATAATGGTTTCT
TAGACGTCAGGTGGCACTTTTCGGGGAAATGTGCGCGGAACCCCTATTTGTTTATTTTTCTAAATACATT
CAAATATGTATCCGCTCATGAGACAATAACCCTGATAAATGCTTCAATAATATTGAAAAAGGAAGAGTAT
GAGTATTCAACATTTCCGTGTCGCCCTTATTCCCTTTTTTGCGGCATTTTGCCTTCCTGTTTTTGCTCAC
CCAGAAACGCTGGTGAAAGTAAAAGATGCTGAAGATCAGTTGGGTGCACGAGTGGGTTACATCGAACTGG
ATCTCAACAGCGGTAAGATCCTTGAGAGTTTTCGCCCCGAAGAACGTTTTCCAATGATGAGCACTTTTAA
AGTTCTGCTATGTGGCGCGGTATTATCCCGTGTTGACGCCGGGCAAGAGCAACTCGGTCGCCGCATACAC
TATTCTCAGAATGACTTGGTTGAGTACTCACCAGTCACAGAAAAGCATCTTACGGATGGCATGACAGTAA
GAGAATTATGCAGTGCTGCCATAACCATGAGTGATAACACTGCGGCCAACTTACTTCTGACAACGATCGG
AGGACCGAAGGAGCTAACCGCTTTTTTGCACAACATGGGGGATCATGTAACTCGCCTTGATCGTTGGGAA
CCGGAGCTGAATGAAGCCATACCAAACGACGAGCGTGACACCACGATGCCTGCAGCAATGGCAACAACGT
TGCGCAAACTATTAACTGGCGAACTACTTACTCTAGCTTCCCGGCAACAATTAATAGACTGGATGGAGGC
GGATAAAGTTGCAGGACCACTTCTGCGCTCGGCCCTTCCGGCTGGCTGGTTTATTGCTGATAAATCTGGA
GCCGGTGAGCGTGGGTCTCGCGGTATCATTGCAGCACTGGGGCCAGATGGTAAGCCCTCCCGTATCGTAG
TTATCTACACGACGGGGAGTCAGGCAACTATGGATGAACGAAATAGACAGATCGCTGAGATAGGTGCCTC
ACTGATTAAGCATTGGTAACTGTCAGACCAAGTTTACTCATATATACTTTAGATTGATTTAAAACTTCAT
TTTTAATTTAAAAGGATCTAGGTGAAGATCCTTTTTGATAATCTCATGACCAAAATCCCTTAACGTGAGT
TTTCGTTCCACTGAGCGTCAGACCCCGTAGAAAAGATCAAAGGATCTTCTTGAGATCCTTTTTTTCTGCG
CGTAATCTGCTGCTTGCAAACAAAAAAACCACCGCTACCAGCGGTGGTTTGTTTGCCGGATCAAGAGCTA
CCAACTCTTTTTCCGAAGGTAACTGGCTTCAGCAGAGCGCAGATACCAAATACTGTCCTTCTAGTGTAGC
CGTAGTTAGGCCACCACTTCAAGAACTCTGTAGCACCGCCTACATACCTCGCTCTGCTAATCCTGTTACC
AGTGGCTGCTGCCAGTGGCGATAAGTCGTGTCTTACCGGGTTGGACTCAAGACGATAGTTACCGGATAAG
GCGCAGCGGTCGGGCTGAACGGGGGGTTCGTGCACACAGCCCAGCTTGGAGCGAACGACCTACACCGAAC
TGAGATACCTACAGCGTGAGCTATGAGAAAGCGCCACGCTTCCCGAAGGGAGAAAGGCGGACAGGTATCC
GGTAAGCGGCAGGGTCGGAACAGGAGAGCGCACGAGGGAGCTTCCAGGGGGAAACGCCTGGTATCTTTAT
AGTCCTGTCGGGTTTCGCCACCTCTGACTTGAGCGTCGATTTTTGTGATGCTCGTCAGGGGGGCGGAGCC
TATGGAAAAACGCCAGCAACGCGGCCTTTTTACGGTTCCTGGCCTTTTGCTGGCCTTTTGCTCACATGTT
CTTTCCTGCGTTATCCCCTGATTCTGTGGATAACCGTATTACCGCCTTTGAGTGAGCTGATACCGCTCGC
CGCAGCCGAACGACCGAGCGCAGCGAGTCAGTGAGCGAGGAAGCGGAAGAGCGCCTGATGCGGTATTTTC
TCCTTACGCATCTGTGCGGTATTTCACACCGCAATGGTGCACTCTCAGTACAATCTGCTCTGATGCCGCA
TAGTTAAGCCAGTATACACTCCGCTATCGCTACGTGACTGGGTCATGGCTGCGCCCCGACACCCGCCAAC
ACCCGCTGACGCGCCCTGACGGGCTTGTCTGCTCCCGGCATCCGCTTACAGACAAGCTGTGACCGTCTCC
GGGAGCTGCATGTGTCAGAGGTTTTCACCGTCATCACCGAAACGCGCGAGGCAGCTGCGGTAAAGCTCAT
CAGCGTGGTCGTGAAGCGATTCACAGATGTCTGCCTGTTCATCCGCGTCCAGCTCGTTGAGTTTCTCCAG
AAGCGTTAATGTCTGGCTTCTGATAAAGCGGGCCATGTTAAGGGCGGTTTTTTCCTGTTTGGTCACTGAT
GCCTCCGTGTAAGGGGGATTTCTGTTCATGGGGGTAATGATACCGATGAAACGAGAGAGGATGCTCACGA
TACGGGTTACTGATGATGAACATGCCCGGTTACTGGAACGTTGTGAGGGTAAACAACTGGCGGTATGGAT
GCGGCGGGACCAGAGAAAAATCACTCAGGGTCAATGCCAGCGCTTCGTTAATACAGATGTAGGTGTTCCA
CAGGGTAGCCAGCAGCATCCTGCGATGCAGATCCGGAACATAATGGTGCAGGGCGCTGACTTCCGCGTTT
CCAGACTTTACGAAACACGGAAACCGAAGACCATTCATGTTGTTGCTCAGGTCGCAGACGTTTTGCAGCA
GCAGTCGCTTCACGTTCGCTCGCGTATCGGTGATTCATTCTGCTAACCAGTAAGGCAACCCCGCCAGCCT
AGCCGGGTCCTCAACGACAGGAGCACGATCATGCGCACCCGTGGCCAGGACCCAACGCTGCCCGAGATGC
GCCGCGTGCGGCTGCTGGAGATGGCGGACGCGATGGATATGTTCTGCCAAGGGTTGGTTTGCGCATTCAC
AGTTCTCCGCAAGAATTGATTGGCTCCAATTCTTGGAGTGGTGAATCCGTTAGCGAGGTGCCGCCGGCTT
CCATTCAGGTCGAGGTGGCCCGGCTCCATGCACCGCGACGCAACGCGGGGAGGCAGACAAGGTATAGGGC
GGCGCCTACAATCCATGCCAACCCGTTCCATGTGCTCGCCGAGGCGGCATAAATCGCCGTGACGATCAGC
GGTCCAATGATCGAAGTTAGGCTGGTAAGAGCCGCGAGCGATCCTTGAAGCTGTCCCTGATGGTCGTCAT
CTACCTGCCTGGACAGCATGGCCTGCAACGCGGGCATCCCGATGCCGCCGGAAGCGAGAAGAATCATAAT
GGGGAAGGCCATCCAGCCTCGCGTCGCGAACGCCAGCAAGACGTAGCCCAGCGCGTCGGCCGCCATGCCG
GCGATAATGGCCTGCTTCTCGCCGAAACGTTTGGTGGCGGGACCAGTGACGAAGGCTTGAGCGAGGGCGT
GCAAGATTCCGAATACCGCAAGCGACAGGCTGATCATCGTCGCGCTCCAGCGAAAGCGGTCCTCGCCGAA
AATGACCCAGAGCGCTGCCGGCACCTGTCCTACGAGTTGCATGATAAAGAAGACAGTCATAAGTGCGGCG
ACGATAGTCATGCCCCGCGCCCACCGGAAGGAGCTGACTGGGTTGAAGGCTCTCAAGGGCATCGGTCGAG
ATCCCGGTGCCTAATGAGTGAGCTAACTTACATTAATTGCGTTGCGCTCACTGCCCGCTTTCCAGTCGGG
AAACCTGTCGTGCCAGCTGCATTAATGAATCGGCCAACGCGCGGGGAGAGGCGGTTTGCGTATTGGGCGC
CAGGGTGGTTTTTCTTTTCACCAGTGAGACGGGCAACAGCTGATTGCCCTTCACCGCCTGGCCCTGAGAG
AGTTGCAGCAAGCGGTCCACGCTGGTTTGCCCCAGCAGGCGAAAATCCTGTTTGATGGTGGTTAACGGCG
GGATATAACATGAGCTGTCTTCGGTATCGTCGTATCCCACTACCGAGATATCCGCACCAACGCGCAGCCC
GGACTCGGTAATGGCGCGCATTGCGCCCAGCGCCATCTGATCGTTGGCAACCAGCATCGCAGTGGGAACG
ATGCCCTCATTCAGCATTTGCATGGTTTGTTGAAAACCGGACATGGCACTCCAGTCGCCTTCCCGTTCCG
CTATCGGCTGAATTTGATTGCGAGTGAGATATTTATGCCAGCCAGCCAGACGCAGACGCGCCGAGACAGA
ACTTAATGGGCCCGCTAACAGCGCGATTTGCTGGTGACCCAATGCGACCAGATGCTCCACGCCCAGTCGC
GTACCGTCTTCATGGGAGAAAATAATACTGTTGATGGGTGTCTGGTCAGAGACATCAAGAAATAACGCCG
GAACATTAGTGCAGGCAGCTTCCACAGCAATGGCATCCTGGTCATCCAGCGGATAGTTAATGATCAGCCC
ACTGACGCGTTGCGCGAGAAGATTGTGCACCGCCGCTTTACAGGCTTCGACGCCGCTTCGTTCTACCATC
GACACCACCACGCTGGCACCCAGTTGATCGGCGCGAGATTTAATCGCCGCGACAATTTGCGACGGCGCGT
GCAGGGCCAGACTGGAGGTGGCAACGCCAATCAGCAACGACTGTTTGCCCGCCAGTTGTTGTGCCACGCG
GTTGGGAATGTAATTCAGCTCCGCCATCGCCGCTTCCACTTTTTCCCGCGTTTTCGCAGAAACGTGGCTG
GCCTGGTTCACCACGCGGGAAACGGTCTGATAAGAGACACCGGCATACTCTGCGACATCGTATAACGTTA
CTGGTTTCACATTCACCACCCTGAATTGACTCTCTTCCGGGCGCTATCATGCCATACCGCGAAAGGTTTT
GCGCCATTCGATGGTGTCCGGGATCTCGACGCTCTCCCTTATGCGACTCCTGCATTAGGAAGCAGCCCAG
TAGTAGGTTGAGGCCGTTGAGCACCGCCGCCGCAAGGAATGGTGCATGCAAGGAGATGGCGCCCAACAGT
CCCCCGGCCACGGGGCCTGCCACCATACCCACGCCGAAACAAGCGCTCATGAGCCCGAAGTGGCGAGCCC
GATCTTCCCCATCGGTGATGTCGGCGATATAGGCGCCAGCAACCGCACCTGTGGCGCCGGTGATGCCGGC
CACGATGCGTCCGGCGTAGAGGATCGAGATCTCGATCCCGCGAAATTAATACGACTCACTATAGGGGAAT
TGTGAGCGGATAACAATTCCCCTCTAGAAATAATTTTGTTTAACTTTAAGAAGGAGATATACCATGGCTG
CAGAAGAGGACGAGGTGGAATGGGTGGTGGAGAGCATTGCGGGTTTCCTGCGAGGCCCGGACTGGTCCAT
CCCCATCTTGGACTTTGTGGAGCAGAAATGTGAAGTTTTTGATGATGAAGAAGAGAGCAAATTGACCTAT
ACAGAGATTCATCAGGAATACAAAGAACTAGTTGAAAAGCTGTTAGAAAGTTACCTCAAAGAAATTGGAA
TTAATGAAGATCAGTTTCAAGAAGCATGCACTTCTCCTCTTGCAAAGACCCATACCTCACAGGCCATTTT
GCAACCTGTGTTGGCAGCAGAAGATTTTACTATCTTTAAAGCGATGATGGTCCAGAAAAACATTGAAATG
CAGCTGCAAGAGATTCGGATAATTCAAGAAAGAAATGGTGTATTACCTGACTGCTTAACAGATGGTTCTG
ATGTGGTCAGTGACCTTGAACAGGAAGAGATGAAAATCCTGAGGGAAGTTCTTAGAAAATCAAAAGAGGA
ATATGACCAGGAGGAAGAAAGGAAGAGAAAAAATCAGTTATCAGAGGCTAAAACAGAAGAGCCCTCGATG
CATGCCAATGAAACTGTAAAAATGAATAATTCCCAAGGGGATGGTGAACACTTTGCACACCCACCCTCAG
AAGTTAAAGTGCATTTTGCTAATCAGTCAGTACAACCTTTGACAACAAAGCTGGAAATGTTGCCTGAAAC
TTCTACCCTCCCGAAAAAAGGCCTGAAGATTCCTGGCTTCGAACGTGCAAGCATTGAAGGACCAATAGCA
AATTTATCAACACTTGGAACAGAAGAGCTCCGGCAACGAGAACATTATCTAAAGCAGAAGAGAGATAAAT
TGATGTCCATGAGAAAGGATATGAGGACTAAGCAGATACAAAATTTGGAGGAGAAAGGAACACCTGTTGG
CGAGTTAGAGGAAATGACAGAGAAACCAGAAATGACAGCAGAGGAGAAGCAAACATTACTAAAGAGGAGA
TTGCTTGCAGAGAAACTTAAAGAAGAAGTTATTAATAAGGGATCTGGCTCTCTGGAAGTTCTGTTCCAGG
GGCCCGGCGGCCGCGGGGGATCTGGCGGGCAAGGATCTGGCTCTATGAGCAAAGGAGAAGAACTTTTCAC
TGGAGTTGTCCCAATTCTTGTTGAATTAGATGGTGATGTTAATGGGCACAAATTTTCTGTCCGTGGAGAG
GGTGAAGGTGATGCTACAAACGGAAAACTCACCCTTAAATTTATTTGCACTACTGGAAAACTACCTGTTC
CGTGGCCAACACTTGTCACTACTCTGACCTATGGTGTTCTATGCTTTTCCCGTTATCCGGATCACATGAA
ACGGCATGACTTTTTCAAGAGTGCCATGCCCGAAGGTTATGTACAGGAACGCACTATATCTTTCAAAGAT
GACGGGACCTACAAGACGCGTGCTGAAGTCAAGTTTGAAGGTGATACCCTTGTTAATCGTATCGAGTTAA
AAGGTATTGATTTTAAAGAAGATGGAAACATTCTCGGACACAAACTGGAGTACAACTTTAACTCACACAA
TGTATACATCACGGCAGACAAACAAAAGAATGGAATCAAAGCGTACTTCAAAATTCGCCACAACGTTGAA
GATGGTTCCGTTCAACTAGCAGACCATTATCAACAAAATACTCCAATTGGCGATGGCCCTGTCCTTTTAC
CAGACAACCATTACCTCTCGACACAATCTGTTCTTTCGAAAGATCCCAACGAAAAGCGTGACCACATGGT
CCTTCTTGAGGATGTAACTGCTGCTGGGATTACACATGGCATGGATGAACTCTACAAAGGAGGATCTAAG
CATCACCATCATCATCACCATCACCACCATGGAGAGTGAGCGGCCGCAGATCCAGATCCGGCTGCTAACA
AAGCCCGAAAGGAAGCTGAGTTGGCTGCTGCCACCGCTGAGCAATAACTAGCATAACCCCTTGGGGCCTC
TAAACGGGTCTTGAGGGGTTTTTTGCTGAAAGGAGGAACTATATCCGGATATCCCGCAAGAGGCCCGGCA
GTACCGGCATAACCAAGCCTATGCCTACAGCATCCAGGGTGACGGTGCCGAGGATGACGATGAGCGCATT
GTTAGATTTCATACACGGTGCCTGACTGCGTTAGCAATTTAACTGTGATAAACTACCGCATTAAAGCTTA
TCGATGATAAGCTGTCAAACATGAGAA
Features (pLannotate 1.2.2; 21 found; start..end, strand, type, name):
    104..208     +  promoter       AmpR promoter: bla
    209..1069    +  CDS            AmpR: β-lactamase; bla; confers resistance to ampicillin, carbenicillin, and related antibiotics
   1240..1828    +  rep_origin     ori: high-copy-number ColE1/pMB1/pBR322/pUC origin of replication
   2014..2153    -  misc_feature   bom: basis of mobility region from pBR322
   2255..2446    -  CDS            rop: Rop protein, which maintains plasmids at low copy number; rop
   2463..2843    +  CDS            YPB1_ECOLX: Protein predicted: Swiss-Prot protein existence level 4. From Escherichia coli.
   3085..3709    -  CDS            TcR (fragment): tetracycline efflux protein; tet; confers resistance to tetracycline
   3724..3745    -  protein_bind   CAP binding site: CAP binding activates transcription in the presence of cAMP. E. coli catabolite activator protein
   3758..4840    -  CDS            lacI: lac repressor; lacI; The lac repressor binds to the lac operator to inhibit transcription in E. coli. This inhibition can be relieved by adding lactose or isopropyl-β-D-thiogalactopyranoside (IPTG).
   4841..4918    -  promoter       lacI promoter: lacI
   4926..5205    -  CDS            TcR (fragment): tetracycline efflux protein; tet; confers resistance to tetracycline
   5227..5245    +  promoter       T7 promoter: promoter for bacteriophage T7 RNA polymerase
   5246..5270    +  protein_bind   lac operator: The lac repressor binds to the lac operator to inhibit transcription in E. coli. This inhibition can be relieved by adding lactose or isopropyl-β-D-thiogalactopyranoside (IPTG). lac repressor encoded by lacI
   5285..5307    +  RBS            RBS: efficient ribosome binding site from bacteriophage T7 gene 10 (Olins and Rangwala, 1989)
   5314..6339    +  CDS            CFAP36: CFA36_HUMAN - Also known as CCDC104. Experimental evidence at protein level: Swiss-Prot protein existence level 1. May act as an effector for ARL3. From Homo sapiens (Human).
   6415..7128    +  CDS            muGFP: muGFP is a basic (constitutively fluorescent) green fluorescent protein published in 2018, derived from Aequorea victoria.
   7141..7166    +  CDS            10xHis (fragment): 10xHis affinity tag
   7201..7250    +  CDS            SET1 (fragment): solubility-enhancement tag derived from T7 phage gene 10B
   7258..7305    +  terminator     T7 terminator: transcription terminator for bacteriophage T7 RNA polymerase
   7328..7432    -  CDS            TcR (fragment): tetracycline efflux protein; tet; confers resistance to tetracycline
   7480..7508    -  promoter       tet promoter: E. coli promoter for tetracycline efflux protein gene
