[The description below was written by a language model from this plasmid's Addgene catalogue record and pLannotate feature annotations shown in this document.]
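Description:
pET156P CFAP36 [A123E]-3C-muGFP-10His is a 7.5 kb bacterial expression plasmid built on the pET156P backbone for producing a point mutant of porcine (Sus scrofa) CFAP36 in E. coli. The backbone has the pBR322-derived architecture typical of pET vectors: a ColE1/pMB1-type origin accompanied by the bom mobility region and the rop gene, which moderates copy number (the catalogue lists copy number as unknown), and a β-lactamase gene under its own promoter for ampicillin selection. Several fragments of the tetracycline resistance gene and its promoter are annotated around the expression cassette and lacI. These appear to be non-functional remnants of the pBR322 tet gene that was interrupted during vector construction.

The expression cassette is driven by a T7 promoter followed immediately by a lac operator and the strong T7 gene 10 ribosome binding site, and it ends with a T7 terminator. The plasmid also carries lacI with its own promoter, so transcription is repressed until IPTG is added and requires a host that supplies T7 RNA polymerase. The open reading frame encodes CFAP36 bearing the A123E substitution. The annotation tool matched it to the human orthologue, described as a possible ARL3 effector, but the record specifies the pig sequence. It is fused at the C terminus to a 3C protease recognition site, the monomeric ultrastable green fluorescent protein muGFP, and a ten-histidine tag. The 3C site is not separately annotated but presumably lies in the short gap between the CFAP36 and muGFP features. This arrangement allows nickel-affinity purification and fluorescence-based tracking of the fusion, with protease cleavage able to release untagged CFAP36. The construct is intended for recombinant production of the mutant protein, and the associated study concerns retrieval of polyubiquitinated proteins from cilia.
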