Addgene plasmid #238221: pET156P CFAP36 [A123E]-3C-muGFP-10His (Sus scrofa)
Purpose: Bacterial expression vector of porcine CFAP36 A123E mutant with C-terminal tags
Depositing lab: Alan Brown. Depositing organization: Harvard Medical School. Publication: A conserved mechanism for the retrieval of polyubiquitinated proteins from cilia. Lange SM, Bennett JA, Eisert RJ, Brown A. Cell. 2025 Nov 13;188(23):6492-6508.e18. doi: 10.1016/j.cell.2025.07.043. Epub 2025 Aug 20. PubMed 40840444.
Backbone
  Vector backbone: pET156P
  Vector type: Bacterial Expression
Growth in bacteria
  Bacterial resistance: Ampicillin, 100 μg/mL
  Growth temperature: 37°C
  Growth strain: DH5alpha
  Copy number: Unknown
Gene/Insert
  Gene/Insert name: CFAP36 [A123E]-3C-muGFP-10His
  Tag / fusion protein: -3C-muGFP-10His (C terminal on insert)
Terms and licenses: Academic/Nonprofit Terms; Industry Terms: Not Available to Industry
How to cite: pET156P CFAP36 [A123E]-3C-muGFP-10His (Sus scrofa) was a gift from Alan Brown (Addgene plasmid # 238221 ; http://n2t.net/addgene:238221 ; RRID:Addgene_238221)
